Addgene plasmid #10697: 1358 pBabe puroL FKHR AAA delta DB
Depositing lab: William Sellers. Depositing organization: Dana-Farber Cancer Institute.
Backbone
  Vector backbone: pBabe puro L
  Backbone size w/o insert (bp): 5200
  Vector type: Mammalian Expression, Retroviral
  Selectable markers: Puromycin
Growth in bacteria
  Bacterial resistance: Ampicillin, 100 μg/mL
  Growth temperature: 37°C
  Growth strain: DH5alpha
  Copy number: High Copy
Gene/Insert
  Gene/Insert name: FKHR AAA deltaDB (alt names: FOXO1A; FKHR)
  Species: H. sapiens (human)
  Insert size (bp): 1900
  Mutation: T24A S256A S319A , deletion in aa 208-220
  Entrez Gene: FOXO1 (a.k.a. FKH1, FKHR, FOXO1A)
  Tag / fusion protein: HA (N terminal on backbone)
  Cloning method: Restriction Enzyme; 5′ cloning site BamHI (not destroyed); 3′ cloning site XhoI (not destroyed)
  Sequencing primers: 5′ pBabe5
Terms and licenses: Academic/Nonprofit Terms; Industry Terms: Not Available to Industry
How to cite: 1358 pBabe puroL FKHR AAA delta DB was a gift from William Sellers (Addgene plasmid # 10697 ; http://n2t.net/addgene:10697 ; RRID:Addgene_10697)
