[The description below was written by a language model from this plasmid's Addgene catalogue record.]
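Description:
1358 pBabe puroL FKHR AAA delta DB is a retroviral mammalian expression plasmid built on the pBabe puro L backbone (about 5.2 kb without insert). It is maintained in E. coli as a high-copy plasmid under ampicillin selection, and it carries a puromycin marker for selecting transduced or transfected mammalian cells. No feature table accompanies the record, so the promoters and viral elements are not itemised. In pBabe-type vectors generally, the insert sits between Moloney murine leukaemia virus long terminal repeats together with a packaging signal. This lets the transcript be packaged into retroviral particles in a suitable packaging cell line and integrated stably into target cells, with the 5′ LTR typically driving the insert.

The payload is a roughly 1.9 kb human FOXO1 (FKHR, FOXO1A) cDNA cloned between BamHI and XhoI sites, both of which are retained. It is fused to an N-terminal HA epitope tag supplied by the backbone, which allows detection or immunoprecipitation. The coding sequence carries two sets of changes. The "AAA" substitutions (T24A, S256A, S319A) replace the three residues known as Akt/PKB phosphorylation sites. Alanine at these positions is generally understood to prevent phosphorylation-dependent nuclear export and inactivation, giving a constitutively nuclear, PI3K/Akt-insensitive protein. The "delta DB" change deletes amino acids 208–220, and the name indicates that this is meant to disrupt DNA binding by the forkhead domain. The combination suits it for use as a DNA-binding-deficient comparator to the constitutively active AAA mutant, to test which FOXO1 effects require direct DNA binding, although the record does not state an intended application.
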