>Addgene plasmid #10697 | 1358 pBabe puroL FKHR AAA delta DB | addgene partial sequence | sequence record 17658 | 10697 with pBABE5'
ATGGCCTACCCCTACGACGTGCCCGACTACGCCTCCCTCGGATCCATGGCCGAGGCGCCTCAGGTGGTGG
AGATCGACCCGGACTTCGAGCCGCTGCCCCGGCCGCGCTCGTGCGCCTGGCCGCTGCCCAGGCCGGAGTT
TAGCCAGTCCAACTCGGCCACCTCCAGCCCGGCGCCGTCGGGCAGCGCGGCTGCCAACCCCGACGCCGCG
GCGGGCCTGCCCTCGGCCTCGGCTGCCGCTGTCAGCGCCGACTTCATGAGCAACCTGAGCTTGCTGGAGG
AGAGCGAGGACTTCCCGCAGGCGCCCGGCTCCGTGGCGGCGGCGGTGGCGGCGGCGGCCGCCGCGGCCGC
CACCGGGGGGCTGTG
